>Addgene plasmid #136456 | pCEP4-PDGFRA-reporter | depositor full sequence | sequence record 263271 | pCEP4-PDGFRA-reporter sequence 15506 bps
GCCGGCAAGGCCGGATCCAGACATGATAAGATACATTGATGAGTTTGGACAAACCACAACTAGAATGCAG
TGAAAAAAATGCTTTATTTGTGAAATTTGTGATGCTATTGCTTTATTTGTAACCATTATAAGCTGCAATA
AACAAGTTAACAACAACAATTGCATTCATTTTATGTTTCAGGTTCAGGGGGAGGTGGGGAGGTTTTTTAA
AGCAAGTAAAACCTCTACAAATGTGGTATGGCTGATTATGATCCGGCTGCCTCGCGCGTTTCGGTGATGA
CGGTGAAAACCTCTGACACATGCAGCTCCCGGAGACGGTCACAGCTTGTCTGTAAGCGGATGCCGGGAGC
AGACAAGCCCGTCAGGGCGCGTCAGCGGGTGTTGGCGGGTGTCGGGGCGCAGCCATGACCGGTCGACTCT
AGAGCCCCGCCGCCGGACGAACTAAACCTGACTACGGCATCTCTGCCCCTTCTTCGCTGGTACGAGGAGC
GCTTTTGTTTTGTATTCGGGGCAGTGCATGTAATCCCTTCAGTTGGTTGGTACAACTTGCCAACTGGGCC
CTGTTCCACATGTGACACGGGGGGGGACCAAACACAAAGGGGTTCTCTGACTGTAGTTGACATCCTTATA
AATGGATGTGCACATTTGCCAACACTGAGTGGCTTTCATCCTGGAGCAGACTTTGCATGCTGTGGACTGC
AACACAACATTGCCTTTATGTGTAACTCTTGGCTGAAGCTCTTACACCAATGCTGGGGGACATGTACCTC
CCAGGGGCCCAGGAAGACTACGGGAGGCTACACCAACGTCAATCAGAGGGGCCTGTGTAGCTACCGATAA
GCGGACCCTCAAGAGGGCATTAGCAATAGTGTTTATAAGGCCCCCTTGTTAACCCTAAACGGGTAGCATA
TGCTTCCCGGGTAGTAGTATATACTATCCAGACTAACCCTAATTCAATAGCATATGTTACCCAACGGGAA
GCATATGCTATCGAATTAGGGTTAGTAAAAGGGTCCTAAGGAACAGCGATATCTCCCACCCCATGAGCTG
TCACGGTTTTATTTACATGGGGTCAGGATTCCACGAGGGTAGTGAACCATTTTAGTCACAAGGGCAGTGG
CTGAAGATCAAGGAGCGGGCAGTGAACTCTCCTGAATCTTCGCCTGCTTCTTCATTCTCCTTCGTTTAGC
TAATAGAATAACTGCTGAGTTGTGAACAGTAAGGTGTATGTGAGGTGCTCGAAAACAAGGTTTCAGGTGA
CGCCCCCAGAATAAAATTTGGACGGGGGGTTCAGTGGTGGCATTGTGCTATGACACCAATATAACCCTCA
CAAACCCCTTGGGCAATAAATACTAGTGTAGGAATGAAACATTCTGAATATCTTTAACAATAGAAATCCA
TGGGGTGGGGACAAGCCGTAAAGACTGGATGTCCATCTCACACGAATTTATGGCTATGGGCAACACATAA
TCCTAGTGCAATATGATACTGGGGTTATTAAGATGTGTCCCAGGCAGGGACCAAGACAGGTGAACCATGT
TGTTACACTCTATTTGTAACAAGGGGAAAGAGAGTGGACGCCGACAGCAGCGGACTCCACTGGTTGTCTC
TAACACCCCCGAAAATTAAACGGGGCTCCACGCCAATGGGGCCCATAAACAAAGACAAGTGGCCACTCTT
TTTTTTGAAATTGTGGAGTGGGGGCACGCGTCAGCCCCCACACGCCGCCCTGCGGTTTTGGACTGTAAAA
TAAGGGTGTAATAACTTGGCTGATTGTAACCCCGCTAACCACTGCGGTCAAACCACTTGCCCACAAAACC
ACTAATGGCACCCCGGGGAATACCTGCATAAGTAGGTGGGCGGGCCAAGATAGGGGCGCGATTGCTGCGA
TCTGGAGGACAAATTACACACACTTGCGCCTGAGCGCCAAGCACAGGGTTGTTGGTCCTCATATTCACGA
GGTCGCTGAGAGCACGGTGGGCTAATGTTGCCATGGGTAGCATATACTACCCAAATATCTGGATAGCATA
TGCTATCCTAATCTATATCTGGGTAGCATAGGCTATCCTAATCTATATCTGGGTAGCATATGCTATCCTA
ATCTATATCTGGGTAGTATATGCTATCCTAATTTATATCTGGGTAGCATAGGCTATCCTAATCTATATCT
GGGTAGCATATGCTATCCTAATCTATATCTGGGTAGTATATGCTATCCTAATCTGTATCCGGGTAGCATA
TGCTATCCTAATAGAGATTAGGGTAGTATATGCTATCCTAATTTATATCTGGGTAGCATATACTACCCAA
ATATCTGGATAGCATATGCTATCCTAATCTATATCTGGGTAGCATATGCTATCCTAATCTATATCTGGGT
AGCATAGGCTATCCTAATCTATATCTGGGTAGCATATGCTATCCTAATCTATATCTGGGTAGTATATGCT
ATCCTAATTTATATCTGGGTAGCATAGGCTATCCTAATCTATATCTGGGTAGCATATGCTATCCTAATCT
ATATCTGGGTAGTATATGCTATCCTAATCTGTATCCGGGTAGCATATGCTATCCTCATGCATATACAGTC
AGCATATGATACCCAGTAGTAGAGTGGGAGTGCTATCCTTTGCATATGCCGCCACCTCCCAAGGGGGCGT
GAATTTTCGCTGCTTGTCCTTTTCCTGCATGCTGGTTGCTCCCATTCTTAGGTGAATTTAAGGAGGCCAG
GCTAAAGCCGTCGCATGTCTGATTGCTCACCAGGTAAATGTCGCTAATGTTTTCCAACGCGAGAAGGTGT
TGAGCGCGGAGCTGAGTGACGTGACAACATGGGTATGCCCAATTGCCCCATGTTGGGAGGACGAAAATGG
TGACAAGACAGATGGCCAGAAATACACCAACAGCACGCATGATGTCTACTGGGGATTTATTCTTTAGTGC
GGGGGAATACACGGCTTTTAATACGATTGAGGGCGTCTCCTAACAAGTTACATCACTCCTGCCCTTCCTC
ACCCTCATCTCCATCACCTCCTTCATCTCCGTCATCTCCGTCATCACCCTCCGCGGCAGCCCCTTCCACC
ATAGGTGGAAACCAGGGAGGCAAATCTACTCCATCGTCAAAGCTGCACACAGTCACCCTGATATTGCAGG
TAGGAGCGGGCTTTGTCATAACAAGGTCCTTAATCGCATCCTTCAAAACCTCAGCAAATATATGAGTTTG
TAAAAAGACCATGAAATAACAGACAATGGACTCCCTTAGCGGGCCAGGTTGTGGGCCGGGTCCAGGGGCC
ATTCCAAAGGGGAGACGACTCAATGGTGTAAGACGACATTGTGGAATAGCAAGGGCAGTTCCTCGCCTTA
GGTTGTAAAGGGAGGTCTTACTACCTCCATATACGAACACACCGGCGACCCAAGTTCCTTCGTCGGTAGT
CCTTTCTACGTGACTCCTAGCCAGGAGAGCTCTTAAACCTTCTGCAATGTTCTCAAATTTCGGGTTGGAA
CCTCCTTGACCACGATGCTTTCCAAACCACCCTCCTTTTTTGCGCCTGCCTCCATCACCCTGACCCCGGG
GTCCAGTGCTTGGGCCTTCTCCTGGGTCATCTGCGGGGCCCTGCTCTATCGCTCCCGGGGGCACGTCAGG
CTCACCATCTGGGCCACCTTCTTGGTGGTATTCAAAATAATCGGCTTCCCCTACAGGGTGGAAAAATGGC
CTTCTACCTGGAGGGGGCCTGCGCGGTGGAGACCCGGATGATGATGACTGACTACTGGGACTCCTGGGCC
TCTTTTCTCCACGTCCACGACCTCTCCCCCTGGCTCTTTCACGACTTCCCCCCCTGGCTCTTTCACGTCC
TCTACCCCGGCGGCCTCCACTACCTCCTCGACCCCGGCCTCCACTACCTCCTCGACCCCGGCCTCCACTG
CCTCCTCGACCCCGGCCTCCACCTCCTGCTCCTGCCCCTCCTGCTCCTGCCCCTCCTCCTGCTCCTGCCC
CTCCTGCCCCTCCTGCTCCTGCCCCTCCTGCCCCTCCTGCTCCTGCCCCTCCTGCCCCTCCTGCTCCTGC
CCCTCCTGCCCCTCCTCCTGCTCCTGCCCCTCCTGCCCCTCCTCCTGCTCCTGCCCCTCCTGCCCCTCCT
GCTCCTGCCCCTCCTGCCCCTCCTGCTCCTGCCCCTCCTGCCCCTCCTGCTCCTGCCCCTCCTGCTCCTG
CCCCTCCTGCTCCTGCCCCTCCTGCTCCTGCCCCTCCTGCCCCTCCTGCCCCTCCTCCTGCTCCTGCCCC
TCCTGCTCCTGCCCCTCCTGCCCCTCCTGCCCCTCCTGCTCCTGCCCCTCCTCCTGCTCCTGCCCCTCCT
GCCCCTCCTGCCCCTCCTCCTGCTCCTGCCCCTCCTGCCCCTCCTCCTGCTCCTGCCCCTCCTCCTGCTC
CTGCCCCTCCTGCCCCTCCTGCCCCTCCTCCTGCTCCTGCCCCTCCTGCCCCTCCTCCTGCTCCTGCCCC
TCCTCCTGCTCCTGCCCCTCCTGCCCCTCCTGCCCCTCCTCCTGCTCCTGCCCCTCCTCCTGCTCCTGCC
CCTCCTGCCCCTCCTGCCCCTCCTGCCCCTCCTCCTGCTCCTGCCCCTCCTCCTGCTCCTGCCCCTCCTG
CTCCTGCCCCTCCCGCTCCTGCTCCTGCTCCTGTTCCACCGTGGGTCCCTTTGCAGCCAATGCAACTTGG
ACGTTTTTGGGGTCTCCGGACACCATCTCTATGTCTTGGCCCTGATCCTGAGCCGCCCGGGGCTCCTGGT
CTTCCGCCTCCTCGTCCTCGTCCTCTTCCCCGTCCTCGTCCATGGTTATCACCCCCTCTTCTTTGAGGTC
CACTGCCGCCGGAGCCTTCTGGTCCAGATGTGTCTCCCTTCTCTCCTAGGCCATTTCCAGGTCCTGTACC
TGGCCCCTCGTCAGACATGATTCACACTAAAAGAGATCAATAGACATCTTTATTAGACGACGCTCAGTGA
ATACAGGGAGTGCAGACTCCTGCCCCCTCCAACAGCCCCCCCACCCTCATCCCCTTCATGGTCGCTGTCA
GACAGATCCAGGTCTGAAAATTCCCCATCCTCCGAACCATCCTCGTCCTCATCACCAATTACTCGCAGCC
CGGAAAACTCCCGCTGAACATCCTCAAGATTTGCGTCCTGAGCCTCAAGCCAGGCCTCAAATTCCTCGTC
CCCCTTTTTGCTGGACGGTAGGGATGGGGATTCTCGGGACCCCTCCTCTTCCTCTTCAAGGTCACCAGAC
AGAGATGCTACTGGGGCAACGGAAGAAAAGCTGGGTGCGGCCTGTGAGGATCAGCTTATCGATGATAAGC
TGTCAAACATGAGAATTCTTGAAGACGAAAGGGCCTCGTGATACGCCTATTTTTATAGGTTAATGTCATG
ATAATAATGGTTTCTTAGACGTCAGGTGGCACTTTTCGGGGAAATGTGCGCGGAACCCCTATTTGTTTAT
TTTTCTAAATACATTCAAATATGTATCCGCTCATGAGACAATAACCCTGATAAATGCTTCAATAATATTG
AAAAAGGAAGAGTATGAGTATTCAACATTTCCGTGTCGCCCTTATTCCCTTTTTTGCGGCATTTTGCCTT
CCTGTTTTTGCTCACCCAGAAACGCTGGTGAAAGTAAAAGATGCTGAAGATCAGTTGGGTGCACGAGTGG
GTTACATCGAACTGGATCTCAACAGCGGTAAGATCCTTGAGAGTTTTCGCCCCGAAGAACGTTTTCCAAT
GATGAGCACTTTTAAAGTTCTGCTATGTGGCGCGGTATTATCCCGTGTTGACGCCGGGCAAGAGCAACTC
GGTCGCCGCATACACTATTCTCAGAATGACTTGGTTGAGTACTCACCAGTCACAGAAAAGCATCTTACGG
ATGGCATGACAGTAAGAGAATTATGCAGTGCTGCCATAACCATGAGTGATAACACTGCGGCCAACTTACT
TCTGACAACGATCGGAGGACCGAAGGAGCTAACCGCTTTTTTGCACAACATGGGGGATCATGTAACTCGC
CTTGATCGTTGGGAACCGGAGCTGAATGAAGCCATACCAAACGACGAGCGTGACACCACGATGCCTGCAG
CAATGGCAACAACGTTGCGCAAACTATTAACTGGCGAACTACTTACTCTAGCTTCCCGGCAACAATTAAT
AGACTGGATGGAGGCGGATAAAGTTGCAGGACCACTTCTGCGCTCGGCCCTTCCGGCTGGCTGGTTTATT
GCTGATAAATCTGGAGCCGGTGAGCGTGGGTCTCGCGGTATCATTGCAGCACTGGGGCCAGATGGTAAGC
CCTCCCGTATCGTAGTTATCTACACGACGGGGAGTCAGGCAACTATGGATGAACGAAATAGACAGATCGC
TGAGATAGGTGCCTCACTGATTAAGCATTGGTAACTGTCAGACCAAGTTTACTCATATATACTTTAGATT
GATTTAAAACTTCATTTTTAATTTAAAAGGATCTAGGTGAAGATCCTTTTTGATAATCTCATGACCAAAA
TCCCTTAACGTGAGTTTTCGTTCCACTGAGCGTCAGACCCCGTAGAAAAGATCAAAGGATCTTCTTGAGA
TCCTTTTTTTCTGCGCGTAATCTGCTGCTTGCAAACAAAAAAACCACCGCTACCAGCGGTGGTTTGTTTG
CCGGATCAAGAGCTACCAACTCTTTTTCCGAAGGTAACTGGCTTCAGCAGAGCGCAGATACCAAATACTG
TCCTTCTAGTGTAGCCGTAGTTAGGCCACCACTTCAAGAACTCTGTAGCACCGCCTACATACCTCGCTCT
GCTAATCCTGTTACCAGTGGCTGCTGCCAGTGGCGATAAGTCGTGTCTTACCGGGTTGGACTCAAGACGA
TAGTTACCGGATAAGGCGCAGCGGTCGGGCTGAACGGGGGGTTCGTGCACACAGCCCAGCTTGGAGCGAA
CGACCTACACCGAACTGAGATACCTACAGCGTGAGCTATGAGAAAGCGCCACGCTTCCCGAAGGGAGAAA
GGCGGACAGGTATCCGGTAAGCGGCAGGGTCGGAACAGGAGAGCGCACGAGGGAGCTTCCAGGGGGAAAC
GCCTGGTATCTTTATAGTCCTGTCGGGTTTCGCCACCTCTGACTTGAGCGTCGATTTTTGTGATGCTCGT
CAGGGGGGCGGAGCCTATGGAAAAACGCCAGCAACGCGGCCTTTTTACGGTTCCTGGCCTTTTGCTGCGC
CGCGTGCGGCTGCTGGAGATGGCGGACGCGATGGATATGTTCTGCCAAGGGTTGGTTTGCGCATTCACAG
TTCTCCGCAAGAATTGATTGGCTCCAATTCTTGGAGTGGTGAATCCGTTAGCGAGGTGCCGCCGGCTTCC
ATTCAGGTCGAGGTGGCCCGGCTCCATGCACCGCGACGCAACGCGGGGAGGCAGACAAGGTATAGGGCGG
CGCCTACAATCCATGCCAACCCGTTCCATGTGCTCGCCGAGGCGGCATAAATCGCCGTGACGATCAGCGG
TCCAGTGATCGAAGTTAGGCTGGTAAGAGCCGCGAGCGATCCTTGAAGCTGTCCCTGATGGTCGTCATCT
ACCTGCCTGGACAGCATGGCCTGCAACGCGGGCATCCCGATGCCGCCGGAAGCGAGAAGAATCATAATGG
GGAAGGCCATCCAGCCTCGCGTCGCAAGGATCTTGCCGCTATTGAGATCCAGTTCGATATAGCCCACTCT
TGCACCCAGTTGATCTTCAGCATCTTTTACTTTCACCAGCGTTTCGGGGTGTGCAAAAACAGGCAAGCAA
AATGCCGCAAAGAAGGGAATGAGTGCGACACGAAAATGTTGGATGCTCATACTCGTCCTTTTTCAATATT
ATTGAAGCATTTATCAGGGTTACTAGTACGTCTCTCAAGGATAAGTAAGTAATATTAAGGTACGGGAGGT
ATTGGACAGGCCGCAATAAAATATCTTTATTTTCATTACATCTGTGTGTTGGTTTTTTGTGTGAATCGAT
AGTACTAACATACGCTCTCCATCAAAACAAAACGAAACAAAACAAACTAGCAAAATAGGCTGTCCCCAGT
GCAAGTGCAGGTGCCAGAACATTTCTCTGGCCTAACTGGCCGGTACCTGAGCTCACTAGCAGGATGTCCA
TATTAGGACATCTAGGATGTCCATATTAGGACATCTAGGATGTCCATATTAGGACATCTAGGATGTCCAT
ATTAGGACATCTAGGATGTCCATATTAGGACATCTAGATCTGGCCTCGGCGGCCAAGCTTAGACACTAGA
GGGTATATAATGGAAGCTCGACTTCCAGCTTGGCAATCCGGTACTGTTGGTAAAGCCACCGGCGCGCCAT
GGTGAGCAAGGGCGAGGAGCTGTTCACCGGGGTGGTGCCCATCCTGGTCGAGCTGGACGGCGACGTAAAC
GGCCACAAGTTCAGCGTGTCCGGCGAGGGCGAGGGCGATGCCACCTACGGCAAGCTGACCCTGAAGTTCA
TCTGCACCACCGGCAAGCTGCCCGTGCCCTGGCCCACCCTCGTGACCACCCTGACCTACGGCGTGCAGTG
CTTCAGCCGCTACCCCGACCACATGAAGCAGCACGACTTCTTCAAGTCCGCCATGCCCGAAGGCTACGTC
CAGGAGCGCACCATCTTCTTCAAGGACGACGGCAACTACAAGACCCGCGCCGAGGTGAAGTTCGAGGGCG
ACACCCTGGTGAACCGCATCGAGCTGAAGGGCATCGACTTCAAGGAGGACGGCAACATCCTGGGGCACAA
GCTGGAGTACAACTACAACAGCCACAACGTCTATATCATGGCCGACAAGCAGAAGAACGGCATCAAGGTG
AACTTCAAGATCCGCCACAACATCGAGGACGGCAGCGTGCAGCTCGCCGACCACTACCAGCAGAACACCC
CCATCGGCGACGGCCCCGTGCTGCTGCCCGACAACCACTACCTGAGCACCCAGTCCGCCCTGAGCAAAGA
CCCCAACGAGAAGCGCGATCACATGGTCCTGCTGGAGTTCGTGACCGCCGCCGGGATCACTCTCGGCATG
GACGAGCTGTACAAGAGTCATGGTTTTCCCCCGGAAGTCGAAGAGCAGGACGACGGGACGCTGCCAATGT
CATGCGCACAAGAGTCTGGTATGGATCGCCACCCGGCTGCGTGTGCCAGCGCGAGAATCAATGTATAATG
AGGCGCGCCCTAAGGCCGCGACTCTAGAGTCGGGGCGGCCGGCCGCTTCGAGCAGACATGATAAGATACA
TTGATGAGTTTGGACAAACCACAACTAGAATGCAGTGAAAAAAATGCTTTATTTGTGAAATTTGTGATGC
TATTGCTTTATTTGTAACCATTATAAGCTGCAATAAACAAGTTAACAACAACAATTGCATTCATTTTATG
TTTCAGGTTCAGGGGGAGGTGTGGGAGGTTTTTTAAAGCAAGTAAAACCTCTACAAATGTGGTAAAATCG
ATAAGCGAACGCCAGCAAGACGTAGCCCAGCGCGTCGGCCGCCATGCCCTGCTTCATCCCCGTGGCCCGT
TGCTCGCGTTTGCTGGCGGTGTCCCCGGAAGAAATATATTTGCATGTCTTTAGTTCTATGATGACACAAA
CCCCGCCCAGCGTCTTGTCATTGGCGAATTCGAACACGCAGATGCAGTCGGGGCGGCGCGGTCCCAGGTC
CACTTCGCATATTAAGGTGACGCGTGTGGCCTCGAACACCGAGCGACCCTGCAGCGACCCGCTTAACAGC
GTCAACAGCGTGCCGCAGATCCCGGGCAATGAGATATGAAAAAGCCTGAACTCACCGCGACGTCTGTCGA
GAAGTTTCTGATCGAAAAGTTCGACAGCGTCTCCGACCTGATGCAGCTCTCGGAGGGCGAAGAATCTCGT
GCTTTCAGCTTCGATGTAGGAGGGCGTGGATATGTCCTGCGGGTAAATAGCTGCGCCGATGGTTTCTACA
AAGATCGTTATGTTTATCGGCACTTTGCATCGGCCGCGCTCCCGATTCCGGAAGTGCTTGACATTGGGGA
ATTCAGCGAGAGCCTGACCTATTGCATCTCCCGCCGTGCACAGGGTGTCACGTTGCAAGACCTGCCTGAA
ACCGAACTGCCCGCTGTTCTGCAGCCGGTCGCGGAGGCCATGGATGCGATCGCTGCGGCCGATCTTAGCC
AGACGAGCGGGTTCGGCCCATTCGGACCGCAAGGAATCGGTCAATACACTACATGGCGTGATTTCATATG
CGCGATTGCTGATCCCCATGTGTATCACTGGCAAACTGTGATGGACGACACCGTCAGTGCGTCCGTCGCG
CAGGCTCTCGATGAGCTGATGCTTTGGGCCGAGGACTGCCCCGAAGTCCGGCACCTCGTGCACGCGGATT
TCGGCTCCAACAATGTCCTGACGGACAATGGCCGCATAACAGCGGTCATTGACTGGAGCGAGGCGATGTT
CGGGGATTCCCAATACGAGGTCGCCAACATCTTCTTCTGGAGGCCGTGGTTGGCTTGTATGGAGCAGCAG
ACGCGCTACTTCGAGCGGAGGCATCCGGAGCTTGCAGGATCGCCGCGGCTCCGGGCGTATATGCTCCGCA
TTGGTCTTGACCAACTCTATCAGAGCTTGGTTGACGGCAATTTCGATGATGCAGCTTGGGCGCAGGGTCG
ATGCGACGCAATCGTCCGATCCGGAGCCGGGACTGTCGGGCGTACACAAATCGCCCGCAGAAGCGCGGCC
GTCTGGACCGATGGCTGTGTAGAAGTACTCGCCGATAGTGGAAACCGACGCCCCAGCACTCGTCCGAGGG
CAAAGGAATAGGGGAGATGGGGGAGGCTAACTGAAACACGGAAGGAGACAATACCGGAAGGAACCCGCGC
TATGACGGCAATAAAAAGACAGAATAAAACGCACGGGTGTTGGGTCGTTTGTTCATAAACGCGGGGTTCG
GTCCCAGGGCTGGCACTCTGTCGATACCCCACCGAGACCCCATTGGGGCCAATACGCCCGCGTTTCTTCC
TTTTCCCCACCCCACCCCCCAAGTTCGGGTGAAGGCCCAGGGCTCGCAGCCAACGTCGGGGCGGCAGGCC
CTGCCATAGCCACTGGCCCCGTGGGTTAGGGACGGGGTCCCCCATGGGGAATGGTTTATGGTTCGTGGGG
GTTATTATTTTGGGCGTTGCGTGGGGTCTGGTCCACGACTGGACTGAGCAGACAGACCCATGGTTTTTGG
ATGGCCTGGGCATGGACCGCATGTACTGGCGCGACACGAACACCGGGCGTCTGTGGCTGCCAAACACCCC
CGACCCCCAAAAACCACCGCGCGGATTTCTGGCGTGCCAAGCTAGTCGACCAATTCTCATGTTTGACAGC
TTATCATCGCAGATCCGGGCAACGTTGTTGCATTGCTGCAGGCGCAGAACTGGTAGGTATGGAAGATCTA
TACATTGAATCAATATTGGCAATTAGCCATATTAGTCATTGGTTATATAGCATAAATCAATATTGGCTAT
TGGCCATTGCATACGTTGTATCTATATCATAATATGTACATTTATATTGGCTCATGTCCAATATGACCGC
CATGTTGACATTGATTATTGACTAGTTATTAATAGTAATCAATTACGGGGTCATTAGTTCATAGCCCATA
TATGGAGTTCCGCGTTACATAACTTACGGTAAATGGCCCGCCTGGCTGACCGCCCAACGACCCCCGCCCA
TTGACGTCAATAATGACGTATGTTCCCATAGTAACGCCAATAGGGACTTTCCATTGACGTCAATGGGTGG
AGTATTTACGGTAAACTGCCCACTTGGCAGTACATCAAGTGTATCATATGCCAAGTCCGCCCCCTATTGA
CGTCAATGACGGTAAATGGCCCGCCTGGCATTATGCCCAGTACATGACCTTACGGGACTTTCCTACTTGG
CAGTACATCTACGTATTAGTCATCGCTATTACCATGGTGATGCGGTTTTGGCAGTACACCAATGGGCGTG
GATAGCGGTTTGACTCACGGGGATTTCCAAGTCTCCACCCCATTGACGTCAATGGGAGTTTGTTTTGGCA
CCAAAATCAACGGGACTTTCCAAAATGTCGTAATAACCCCGCCCCGTTGACGCAAATGGGCGGTAGGCGT
GTACGGTGGGAGGTCTATATAAGCAGAGCTCGTTTAGTGAACCGTCAGATCTCTAGAAGCTGGGTACCAG
CTGCTAGCGCCACCATGAAGACCATCATCGCCCTGAGCTACATCTTCTGCCTGGTGTTCGCCGAGCAGAA
ATTGATCAGCGAGGAGGACCTGGGCAGCCCTGGAGGCGCCTCTGGCCAGCTTTCATTACCCTCTATCCTT
CCAAATGAAAATGAAAAGGTTGTGCAGCTGAATTCATCCTTTTCTCTGAGATGCTTTGGGGAGAGTGAAG
TGAGCTGGCAGTACCCCATGTCTGAAGAAGAGAGCTCCGATGTGGAAATCAGAAATGAAGAAAACAACAG
CGGCCTTTTTGTGACGGTCTTGGAAGTGAGCAGTGCCTCGGCGGCCCACACAGGGTTGTACACTTGCTAT
TACAACCACACTCAGACAGAAGAGAATGAGCTTGAAGGCAGGCACATTTACATCTATGTGCCAGACCCAG
ATGTAGCCTTTGTACCTCTAGGAATGACGGATTATTTAGTCATCGTGGAGGATGATGATTCTGCCATTAT
ACCTTGTCGCACAACTGATCCCGAGACTCCTGTAACCTTACACAACAGTGAGGGGGTGGTACCTGCCTCC
TATGACAGCAGACAGGGCTTTAATGGGACCTTCACTGTAGGGCCCTATATCTGTGAGGCCACCGTCAAAG
GAAAGAAGTTCCAGACCATCCCATTTAATGTTTATGCTTTAAAAGCAACATCAGAGCTGGATCTAGAAAT
GGAAGCTCTTAAAACCGTGTATAAGTCAGGGGAAACGATTGTGGTCACCTGTGCTGTTTTTAACAATGAG
GTGGTTGACCTTCAATGGACTTACCCTGGAGAAGTGAAAGGCAAAGGCATCACAATGCTGGAAGAAATCA
AAGTCCCATCCATCAAATTGGTGTACACTTTGACGGTCCCCGAGGCCACGGTGAAAGACAGTGGAGATTA
CGAATGTGCTGCCCGCCAGGCTACCAGGGAGGTCAAAGAAATGAAGAAAGTCACTATTTCTGTCCATGAG
AAAGGTTTCATTGAAATCAAACCCACCTTCAGCCAGTTGGAAGCTGTCAACCTGCATGAAGTCAAACATT
TTGTTGTAGAGGTGCGGGCCTACCCACCTCCCAGGATATCCTGGCTGAAAAACAATCTGACTCTGATTGA
AAATCTCACTGAGATCACCACTGATGTGGAAAAGATTCAGGAAATAAGGTATCGAAGCAAATTAAAGCTG
ATCCGTGCTAAGGAAGAAGACAGTGGCCATTATACTATTGTAGCTCAAAATGAAGATGCTGTGAAGAGCT
ATACTTTTGAACTGTTAACTCAAGTTCCTTCATCCATTCTGGACTTGGTCGATGATCACCATGGCTCAAC
TGGGGGACAGACCGTACGGTGCACAGCTGAAGGCACGCCGCTTCCTGATATTGAGTGGATGATATGCAAA
GATATTAAGAAATGTAATAATGAAACTTCCTGGACTATTTTGGCCAACAATGTCTCAAACATCATCACGG
AGATCCACTCCCGAGACAGGAGTACCGTGGAGGGCCGTGTGACTTTCGCCAAAGTGGAGGAGACCATCGC
CGTGCGATGCCTGGCTAAGAATCTCCTTGGAGCTGAGAACCGAGAGCTGAAGCTGGTGGCTCCCACCCTG
CGTTCTGAACTCACGGTGGCTGCTGCAGTCCTGGTGCTGTTGGTGATTGTGATCATCTCACTTATTGTCC
TGGTTGTCATTTGGAAACAGAAACCGAGGTATGAAATTCGCTGGAGGGTCATTGAATCAATCAGCCCGGA
TGGACATGAATATATTTATGTGGACCCGATGCAGCTGCCTTATGACTCAAGATGGGAGTTTCCAAGAGAT
GGACTAGTGCTTGGTCGGGTCTTGGGGTCTGGAGCGTTTGGGAAGGTGGTTGAAGGAACAGCCTATGGAT
TAAGCCGGTCCCAACCTGTCATGAAAGTTGCAGTGAAGATGCTAAAACCCACGGCCAGATCCAGTGAAAA
ACAAGCTCTCATGTCTGAACTGAAGATAATGACTCACCTGGGGCCACATTTGAACATTGTAAACTTGCTG
GGAGCCTGCACCAAGTCAGGCCCCATTTACATCATCACAGAGTATTGCTTCTATGGAGATTTGGTCAACT
ATTTGCATAAGAATAGGGATAGCTTCCTGAGCCACCACCCAGAGAAGCCAAAGAAAGAGCTGGATATCTT
TGGATTGAACCCTGCTGATGAAAGCACACGGAGCTATGTTATTTTATCTTTTGAAAACAATGGTGACTAC
ATGGACATGAAGCAGGCTGATACTACACAGTATGTCCCCATGCTAGAAAGGAAAGAGGTTTCTAAATATT
CCGACATCCAGAGATCACTCTATGATCGTCCAGCCTCATATAAGAAGAAATCTATGTTAGACTCAGAAGT
CAAAAACCTCCTTTCAGATGATAACTCAGAAGGCCTTACTTTATTGGATTTGTTGAGCTTCACCTATCAA
GTTGCCCGAGGAATGGAGTTTTTGGCTTCAAAAAATTGTGTCCACCGTGATCTGGCTGCTCGCAACGTCC
TCCTGGCACAAGGAAAAATTGTGAAGATCTGTGACTTTGGCCTGGCCAGAGACATCATGCATGATTCGAA
CTATGTGTCGAAAGGCAGTACCTTTCTGCCCGTGAAGTGGATGGCTCCTGAGAGCATCTTTGACAACCTC
TACACCACACTGAGTGATGTCTGGTCTTATGGCATTCTGCTCTGGGAGATCTTTTCCCTTGGTGGCACCC
CTTACCCCGGCATGATGGTGGATTCTACTTTCTACAATAAGATCAAGAGTGGGTACCGGATGGCCAAGCC
TGACCACGCTACCAGTGAAGTCTACGAGATCATGGTGAAATGCTGGAACAGTGAGCCGGAGAAGAGACCC
TCCTTTTACCACCTGAGTGAGATTGTGGAGAATCTGCTGCCTGGACAATATAAAAAGAGTTATGAAAAAA
TTCACCTGGACTTCCTGAAGAGTGACCATCCTGCTGTGGCACGCATGCGTGTGGACTCAGACAATGCATA
CATTGGTGTCACCTACAAAAACGAGGAAGACAAGCTGAAGGACTGGGAGGGTGGTCTGGATGAGCAGAGA
CTGAGCGCTGACAGTGGCTACATCATTCCTCTGCCTGACATTGACCCTGTCCCTGAGGAGGAGGACCTGG
GCAAGAGGAACAGACACAGCTCGCAGACCTCTGAAGAGAGTGCCATTGAGACGGGTTCCAGCAGTTCCAC
CTTCATCAAGAGAGAGGACGAGACCATTGAAGACATCGACATGATGGACGACATCGGCATAGACTCTTCA
GACCTGGTGGAAGACAGCTTCCTGTAATGACTCGAG
Features (pLannotate 1.2.2; 29 found; start..end, strand, type, name):
     14..148     -  polyA_signal   SV40 poly(A) signal: SV40 polyadenylation signal
    171..253     -  CDS            large T antigen (fragment): large T antigen from SV40 (simian virus 40)
    256..296     +  CDS            rop (fragment): Rop protein, which maintains plasmids at low copy number; rop
    898..2687    -  rep_origin     oriP: Epstein-Barr virus oriP replication origin (Yates et al., 2000)
   2692..2910    -  CDS            gL (fragment): GL_EBVB9 - Experimental evidence at protein level: Swiss-Prot protein existence level 1. The heterodimer glycoprotein H-glycoprotein L is required for the fusion of viral and plasma membranes leading to virus entry into the host cell. Acts as a functional inhibitor of gH and maintains gH in an inhibited form. Upon binding to host integrins, gL dissociates from gH leading to activation of the viral fusion glycoproteins gB and gH. Fusion of EBV with B-lymphocytes requires the additional receptor- binding protein gp42, which forms a complex with gH/gL. The heterodimer gH/gL targets also host EPHA
   2993..4918    -  CDS            EBNA1: Epstein-Barr nuclear antigen 1, also known as EBNA-1 crucial for latent viral infection, and for episomal amplification of vectors containing the oriP origin (Okita et al., 2013)
   4956..5300    -  CDS            BRRF2_EBVB9 (fragment): Protein inferred from homology: Swiss-Prot protein existence level 3. From Epstein-Barr virus (strain B95-8) (HHV-4) (Human herpesvirus 4).
   5303..5326    -  promoter       tet promoter (fragment): E. coli promoter for tetracycline efflux protein gene
   5439..5543    +  promoter       AmpR promoter: bla
   5544..6404    +  CDS            AmpR: β-lactamase; bla; confers resistance to ampicillin, carbenicillin, and related antibiotics
   6575..7163    +  rep_origin     ori: high-copy-number ColE1/pMB1/pBR322/pUC origin of replication
   7353..7655    -  CDS            TcR (fragment): tetracycline efflux protein; tet; confers resistance to tetracycline
   7655..7820    -  CDS            AmpR (fragment): β-lactamase confers resistance to ampicillin, carbenicillin, and related antibiotics
   7821..7862    -  promoter       AmpR promoter (fragment): bla
   7925..7973    +  polyA_signal   poly(A) signal: synthetic polyadenylation signal
   7987..8078    +  misc_feature   pause site: RNA polymerase II transcriptional pause signal from the human α2 globin gene
   8257..8288    +  promoter       minP: minimal TATA-box promoter with low basal activity
   8329..9045    +  CDS            EGFP: EGFP is a basic (constitutively fluorescent) green fluorescent protein published in 1996, derived from Aequorea victoria. It is reported to be a rapidly-maturing weak dimer with moderate acid sensitivity.
   9043..9165    +  CDS            Odc1 (fragment): DCOR_MOUSE - Also known as Odc. Experimental evidence at protein level: Swiss-Prot protein existence level 1. Catalyzes the first and rate-limiting step of polyamine biosynthesis that converts ornithine into putrescine, which is the precursor for the polyamines, spermidine and spermine. Polyamines are essential for cell proliferation and are implicated in cellular processes, ranging from DNA replication to apoptosis. From Mus musculus (Mouse).
   9232..9353    -  polyA_signal   SV40 poly(A) signal: SV40 polyadenylation signal
   9376..9444    -  CDS            large T antigen (fragment): large T antigen from SV40 (simian virus 40)
   9455..9498    -  CDS            TcR (fragment): tetracycline efflux protein; tet; confers resistance to tetracycline
   9581..9726    +  promoter       HSV TK promoter: herpes simplex virus thymidine kinase promoter
   9766..10791   +  CDS            HygR: aminoglycoside phosphotransferase from E. coli; aph(4)-Ia; confers resistance to hygromycin
  10856..10904   +  polyA_signal   HSV TK poly(A) signal: herpes simplex virus thymidine kinase polyadenylation signal (Cole and Stacy, 1985)
  11104..11328   +  CDS            gH (fragment): GH_HHV11 - Experimental evidence at protein level: Swiss-Prot protein existence level 1. The heterodimer glycoprotein H-glycoprotein L is required for the fusion of viral and plasma membranes leading to virus entry into the host cell. Following initial binding to host receptor, membrane fusion is mediated by the fusion machinery composed of gB and the heterodimer gH/gL. May also be involved in the fusion between the virion envelope and the outer nuclear membrane during virion morphogenesis. From Human herpesvirus 1 (strain 17) (HHV-1) (Human herpes simplex virus 1).
  11557..11936   +  enhancer       CMV enhancer: human cytomegalovirus immediate early enhancer
  11938..12137   +  promoter       CMV promoter: human cytomegalovirus (CMV) immediate early promoter
  12297..15494   +  CDS            PDGFRA: PGFRA_HUMAN - Also known as PDGFR2, RHEPDGFRA. Experimental evidence at protein level: Swiss-Prot protein existence level 1. Tyrosine-protein kinase that acts as a cell-surface receptor for PDGFA, PDGFB and PDGFC and plays an essential role in the regulation of embryonic development, cell proliferation, survival and chemotaxis. Depending on the context, promotes or inhibits cell proliferation and cell migration. Plays an important role in the differentiation of bone marrow-derived mesenchymal stem cells. Required for normal skeleton development and cephalic closure during embryonic development
