[The description below was written by a language model from this plasmid's Addgene catalogue record and pLannotate feature annotations shown in this document.]
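Description:
pCEP4-PDGFRA-reporter is a 15.5 kb mammalian expression plasmid built on the Invitrogen pCEP4 episomal backbone, combining a receptor expression cassette and a signaling-responsive fluorescent reporter on one molecule. In E. coli it is propagated through a high-copy ColE1/pUC-type origin with ampicillin resistance (bla). In mammalian cells the Epstein-Barr virus oriP origin together with the EBNA1 gene allows the plasmid to be maintained as a replicating episome. A hygromycin resistance gene flanked by the HSV thymidine kinase promoter and polyadenylation signal provides selection. Several short annotated fragments (rop, TcR, a partial AmpR, large T antigen, herpesvirus glycoprotein pieces) appear to be backbone remnants rather than functional genes.

The first cassette uses the CMV immediate-early enhancer and promoter to express human PDGFRα constitutively, cloned between NheI and XhoI and terminated by an SV40 polyadenylation signal. According to the record, the native leader is replaced by the influenza HA signal peptide followed by an extracellular c-myc epitope, which would allow surface receptor to be detected by antibody staining. These short elements are not separately annotated in the feature table.

The second cassette, inserted by Gibson assembly, places an array of serum response elements upstream of a minimal TATA-box promoter driving EGFP fused at its C terminus to the PEST degron of mouse ornithine decarboxylase. This fusion shortens the protein's half-life, so fluorescence tracks recent transcription. The SRE array itself is not annotated. An upstream synthetic poly(A) signal and transcriptional pause site shield the reporter from read-through transcription. Receptor activation is expected to induce SRE-driven GFP, giving a fluorescent readout of PDGFRα signaling. The associated work concerns engineered receptors for human cytomegalovirus.
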