Addgene plasmid #136456: pCEP4-PDGFRA-reporter
Purpose: Mammalian fluorescent reporter plasmid for PDGFRA signaling.
Depositing lab: Erik Procko. Publication: Engineered receptors for human cytomegalovirus that are orthogonal to normal human biology. Park J, Gill KS, Aghajani AA, Heredia JD, Choi H, Oberstein A, Procko E. PLoS Pathog. 2020 Jun 19;16(6):e1008647. doi: 10.1371/journal.ppat.1008647. eCollection 2020 Jun. PubMed 32559251.
Backbone
  Vector backbone: pCEP4
  Backbone manufacturer: Invitrogen
  Backbone size w/o insert (bp): 10375
  Total vector size (bp): 15506
  Vector type: Mammalian Expression
  Selectable markers: Hygromycin
Growth in bacteria
  Bacterial resistance: Ampicillin, 100 μg/mL
  Growth temperature: 37°C
  Growth strain: DH5alpha
  Copy number: High Copy
Gene/Insert 1
  Gene/Insert name: PDGFRalpha (alt names: PDGFRA; platelet-derived growth factor receptor alpha)
  Species: H. sapiens (human)
  Insert size (bp): 3324
  GenBank ID: NP_006197.1
  Entrez Gene: PDGFRA (a.k.a. CD140A, PDGFR-2, PDGFR2)
  Promoter: CMV
  Tag / fusion protein: Signal peptide from influenza HA (N terminal on insert); Extracellular c-myc epitope tag
  Cloning method: Restriction Enzyme; 5′ cloning site NheI (not destroyed); 3′ cloning site XhoI (not destroyed)
  Sequencing primers: 5′ CMV-fwd
Gene/Insert 2
  Gene/Insert name: Array of serum response elements (SRE) to drive destabilized GFP expression from a minimal promoter.
  Species: Synthetic
  Insert size (bp): 1807
  Promoter: Minimal promoter with artificial SRE enhancer.
  Tag / fusion protein: The PEST sequence from mouse ornithine decarboxylase (MODC) is fused to GFP to reduce its stability. (C terminal on insert)
  Cloning method: Gibson Cloning
  Sequencing primers: 5′ None
Resource information
  A portion of this plasmid was derived from a plasmid made by: The minimal promoter and SRE enhancer were subcloned from Addgene plasmid 82686 (SRE reporter vector_559)
Terms and licenses: Academic/Nonprofit Terms; Industry Terms: Not Available to Industry
How to cite: pCEP4-PDGFRA-reporter was a gift from Erik Procko (Addgene plasmid # 136456 ; http://n2t.net/addgene:136456 ; RRID:Addgene_136456)
