>Addgene plasmid #136456 | pCEP4-PDGFRA-reporter | addgene partial sequence | sequence record 271683 | Addgene NGS Result
CTGCTCCTGTTCCACCGTGGGTCCCTTTGCAGCCAATGCAACTTGGACGTTTTTGGGGTCTCCGGACACC
ATCTCTATGTCTTGGCCCTGATCCTGAGCCGCCCGGGGCTCCTGGTCTTCCGCCTCCTCGTCCTCGTCCT
CTTCCCCGTCCTCGTCCATGGTTATCACCCCCTCTTCTTTGAGGTCCACTGCCGCCGGAGCCTTCTGGTC
CAGATGTGTCTCCCTTCTCTCCTAGGCCATTTCCAGGTCCTGTACCTGGCCCCTCGTCAGACATGATTCA
CACTAAAAGAGATCAATAGACATCTTTATTAGACGACGCTCAGTGAATACAGGGAGTGCAGACTCCTGCC
CCCTCCAACAGCCCCCCCACCCTCATCCCCTTCATGGTCGCTGTCAGACAGATCCAGGTCTGAAAATTCC
CCATCCTCCGAACCATCCTCGTCCTCATCACCAATTACTCGCAGCCCGGAAAACTCCCGCTGAACATCCT
CAAGATTTGCGTCCTGAGCCTCAAGCCAGGCCTCAAATTCCTCGTCCCCCTTTTTGCTGGACGGTAGGGA
TGGGGATTCTCGGGACCCCTCCTCTTCCTCTTCAAGGTCACCAGACAGAGATGCTACTGGGGCAACGGAA
GAAAAGCTGGGTGCGGCCTGTGAGGATCAGCTTATCGATGATAAGCTGTCAAACATGAGAATTCTTGAAG
ACGAAAGGGCCTCGTGATACGCCTATTTTTATAGGTTAATGTCATGATAATAATGGTTTCTTAGACGTCA
GGTGGCACTTTTCGGGGAAATGTGCGCGGAACCCCTATTTGTTTATTTTTCTAAATACATTCAAATATGT
ATCCGCTCATGAGACAATAACCCTGATAAATGCTTCAATAATATTGAAAAAGGAAGAGTATGAGTATTCA
ACATTTCCGTGTCGCCCTTATTCCCTTTTTTGCGGCATTTTGCCTTCCTGTTTTTGCTCACCCAGAAACG
CTGGTGAAAGTAAAAGATGCTGAAGATCAGTTGGGTGCACGAGTGGGTTACATCGAACTGGATCTCAACA
GCGGTAAGATCCTTGAGAGTTTTCGCCCCGAAGAACGTTTTCCAATGATGAGCACTTTTAAAGTTCTGCT
ATGTGGCGCGGTATTATCCCGTGTTGACGCCGGGCAAGAGCAACTCGGTCGCCGCATACACTATTCTCAG
AATGACTTGGTTGAGTACTCACCAGTCACAGAAAAGCATCTTACGGATGGCATGACAGTAAGAGAATTAT
GCAGTGCTGCCATAACCATGAGTGATAACACTGCGGCCAACTTACTTCTGACAACGATCGGAGGACCGAA
GGAGCTAACCGCTTTTTTGCACAACATGGGGGATCATGTAACTCGCCTTGATCGTTGGGAACCGGAGCTG
AATGAAGCCATACCAAACGACGAGCGTGACACCACGATGCCTGCAGCAATGGCAACAACGTTGCGCAAAC
TATTAACTGGCGAACTACTTACTCTAGCTTCCCGGCAACAATTAATAGACTGGATGGAGGCGGATAAAGT
TGCAGGACCACTTCTGCGCTCGGCCCTTCCGGCTGGCTGGTTTATTGCTGATAAATCTGGAGCCGGTGAG
CGTGGGTCTCGCGGTATCATTGCAGCACTGGGGCCAGATGGTAAGCCCTCCCGTATCGTAGTTATCTACA
CGACGGGGAGTCAGGCAACTATGGATGAACGAAATAGACAGATCGCTGAGATAGGTGCCTCACTGATTAA
GCATTGGTAACTGTCAGACCAAGTTTACTCATATATACTTTAGATTGATTTAAAACTTCATTTTTAATTT
AAAAGGATCTAGGTGAAGATCCTTTTTGATAATCTCATGACCAAAATCCCTTAACGTGAGTTTTCGTTCC
ACTGAGCGTCAGACCCCGTAGAAAAGATCAAAGGATCTTCTTGAGATCCTTTTTTTCTGCGCGTAATCTG
CTGCTTGCAAACAAAAAAACCACCGCTACCAGCGGTGGTTTGTTTGCCGGATCAAGAGCTACCAACTCTT
TTTCCGAAGGTAACTGGCTTCAGCAGAGCGCAGATACCAAATACTGTCCTTCTAGTGTAGCCGTAGTTAG
GCCACCACTTCAAGAACTCTGTAGCACCGCCTACATACCTCGCTCTGCTAATCCTGTTACCAGTGGCTGC
TGCCAGTGGCGATAAGTCGTGTCTTACCGGGTTGGACTCAAGACGATAGTTACCGGATAAGGCGCAGCGG
TCGGGCTGAACGGGGGGTTCGTGCACACAGCCCAGCTTGGAGCGAACGACCTACACCGAACTGAGATACC
TACAGCGTGAGCTATGAGAAAGCGCCACGCTTCCCGAAGGGAGAAAGGCGGACAGGTATCCGGTAAGCGG
CAGGGTCGGAACAGGAGAGCGCACGAGGGAGCTTCCAGGGGGAAACGCCTGGTATCTTTATAGTCCTGTC
GGGTTTCGCCACCTCTGACTTGAGCGTCGATTTTTGTGATGCTCGTCAGGGGGGCGGAGCCTATGGAAAA
ACGCCAGCAACGCGGCCTTTTTACGGTTCCTGGCCTTTTGCTGGCCTTGAAGCTGTCCCTGATGGTCGTC
ATCTACCTGCCTGGACAGCATGGCCTGCAACGCGGGCATCCCGATGCCGCCGGAAGCGAGAAGAATCATA
ATGGGGAAGGCCATCCAGCCTCGCGTCGCAAGGATCTTGCCGCTATTGAGATCCAGTTCGATATAGCCCA
CTCTTGCACCCAGTTGATCTTCAGCATCTTTTACTTTCACCAGCGTTTCGGGGTGTGCAAAAACAGGCAA
GCAAAATGCCGCAAAGAAGGGAATGAGTGCGACACGAAAATGTTGGATGCTCATACTCGTCCTTTTTCAA
TATTATTGAAGCATTTATCAGGGTTACTAGTACGTCTCTCAAGGATAAGTAAGTAATATTAAGGTACGGG
AGGTATTGGACAGGCCGCAATAAAATATCTTTATTTTCATTACATCTGTGTGTTGGTTTTTTGTGTGAAT
CGATAGTACTAACATACGCTCTCCATCAAAACAAAACGAAACAAAACAAACTAGCAAAATAGGCTGTCCC
CAGTGCAAGTGCAGGTGCCAGAACATTTCTCTGGCCTAACTGGCCGGTACCTGAGCTCACTAGCAGGATG
TCCATATTAGGACATCTAGGATGTCCATATTAGGACATCTAGGATGTCCATATTAGGACATCTAGGATGT
CCATATTAGGACATCTAGGATGTCCATATTAGGACATCTAGATCTGGCCTCGGCGGCCAAGCTTAGACAC
TAGAGGGTATATAATGGAAGCTCGACTTCCAGCTTGGCAATCCGGTACTGTTGGTAAAGCCACCGGCGCG
CCATGGTGAGCAAGGGCGAGGAGCTGTTCACCGGGGTGGTGCCCATCCTGGTCGAGCTGGACGGCGACGT
AAACGGCCACAAGTTCAGCGTGTCCGGCGAGGGCGAGGGCGATGCCACCTACGGCAAGCTGACCCTGAAG
TTCATCTGCACCACCGGCAAGCTGCCCGTGCCCTGGCCCACCCTCGTGACCACCCTGACCTACGGCGTGC
AGTGCTTCAGCCGCTACCCCGACCACATGAAGCAGCACGACTTCTTCAAGTCCGCCATGCCCGAAGGCTA
CGTCCAGGAGCGCACCATCTTCTTCAAGGACGACGGCAACTACAAGACCCGCGCCGAGGTGAAGTTCGAG
GGCGACACCCTGGTGAACCGCATCGAGCTGAAGGGCATCGACTTCAAGGAGGACGGCAACATCCTGGGGC
ACAAGCTGGAGTACAACTACAACAGCCACAACGTCTATATCATGGCCGACAAGCAGAAGAACGGCATCAA
GGTGAACTTCAAGATCCGCCACAACATCGAGGACGGCAGCGTGCAGCTCGCCGACCACTACCAGCAGAAC
ACCCCCATCGGCGACGGCCCCGTGCTGCTGCCCGACAACCACTACCTGAGCACCCAGTCCGCCCTGAGCA
AAGACCCCAACGAGAAGCGCGATCACATGGTCCTGCTGGAGTTCGTGACCGCCGCCGGGATCACTCTCGG
CATGGACGAGCTGTACAAGAGTCATGGTTTTCCCCCGGAAGTCGAAGAGCAGGACGACGGGACGCTGCCA
ATGTCATGCGCACAAGAGTCTGGTATGGATCGCCACCCGGCTGCGTGTGCCAGCGCGAGAATCAATGTAT
AATGAGGCGCGCCCTAAGGCCGCGACTCTAGAGTCGGGGCGGCCGGCCGCTTCGAGCAGACATGATAAGA
TACATTGATGAGTTTGGACAAACCACAACTAGAATGCAGTGAAAAAAATGCTTTATTTGTGAAATTTGTG
ATGCTATTGCTTTATTTGTAACCATTATAAGCTGCAATAAACAAGTTAACAACAACAATTGCATTCATTT
TATGTTTCAGGTTCAGGGGGAGGTGTGGGAGGTTTTTTAAAGCAAGTAAAACCTCTACAAATGTGGTAAA
ATCGATAAGCGAACGCCAGCAAGACGTAGCCCAGCGCGTCGGCCCCGAGATGCGCCGCGTGCGGCTGCTG
GAGATGGCGGACGCGATGGATATGTTCTGCCAAGGGTTGGTTTGCGCATTCACAGTTCTCCGCAAGAATT
GATTGGCTCCAATTCTTGGAGTGGTGAATCCGTTAGCGAGGTGCCGCCCTGCTTCATCCCCGTGGCCCGT
TGCTCGCGTTTGCTGGCGGTGTCCCCGGAAGAAATATATTTGCATGTCTTTAGTTCTATGATGACACAAA
CCCCGCCCAGCGTCTTGTCATTGGCGAATTCGAACACGCAGATGCAGTCGGGGCGGCGCGGTCCGAGGTC
CACTTCGCATATTAAGGTGACGCGTGTGGCCTCGAACACCGAGCGACCCTGCAGCGACCCGCTTAACAGC
GTCAACAGCGTGCCGCAGATCCCGGGGGGCAATGAGATATGAAAAAGCCTGAACTCACCGCGACGTCTGT
CGAGAAGTTTCTGATCGAAAAGTTCGACAGCGTCTCCGACCTGATGCAGCTCTCGGAGGGCGAAGAATCT
CGTGCTTTCAGCTTCGATGTAGGAGGGCGTGGATATGTCCTGCGGGTAAATAGCTGCGCCGATGGTTTCT
ACAAAGATCGTTATGTTTATCGGCACTTTGCATCGGCCGCGCTCCCGATTCCGGAAGTGCTTGACATTGG
GGAATTCAGCGAGAGCCTGACCTATTGCATCTCCCGCCGTGCACAGGGTGTCACGTTGCAAGACCTGCCT
GAAACCGAACTGCCCGCTGTTCTGCAGCCGGTCGCGGAGGCCATGGATGCGATCGCTGCGGCCGATCTTA
GCCAGACGAGCGGGTTCGGCCCATTCGGACCGCAAGGAATCGGTCAATACACTACATGGCGTGATTTCAT
ATGCGCGATTGCTGATCCCCATGTGTATCACTGGCAAACTGTGATGGACGACACCGTCAGTGCGTCCGTC
GCGCAGGCTCTCGATGAGCTGATGCTTTGGGCCGAGGACTGCCCCGAAGTCCGGCACCTCGTGCACGCGG
ATTTCGGCTCCAACAATGTCCTGACGGACAATGGCCGCATAACAGCGGTCATTGACTGGAGCGAGGCGAT
GTTCGGGGATTCCCAATACGAGGTCGCCAACATCTTCTTCTGGAGGCCGTGGTTGGCTTGTATGGAGCAG
CAGACGCGCTACTTCGAGCGGAGGCATCCGGAGCTTGCAGGATCGCCGCGGCTCCGGGCGTATATGCTCC
GCATTGGTCTTGACCAACTCTATCAGAGCTTGGTTGACGGCAATTTCGATGATGCAGCTTGGGCGCAGGG
TCGATGCGACGCAATCGTCCGATCCGGAGCCGGGACTGTCGGGCGTACACAAATCGCCCGCAGAAGCGCG
GCCGTCTGGACCGATGGCTGTGTAGAAGTACTCGCCGATAGTGGAAACCGACGCCCCAGCACTCGTCCGG
ATCGGGAGATGGGGGAGGCTAACTGAAACACGGAAGGAGACAATACCGGAAGGAACCCGCGCTATGACGG
CAATAAAAAGACAGAATAAAACGCACGGGTGTTGGGTCGTTTGTTCATAAACGCGGGGTTCGGTCCCAGG
GCTGGCACTCTGTCGATACCCCACCGAGACCCCATTGGGGCCAATACGCCCGCGTTTCTTCCTTTTCCCC
ACCCCACCCCCCAAGTTCGGGTGAAGGCCCAGGGCTCGCAGCCAACGTCGGGGCGGCAGGCCCTGCCATA
GCCACTGGCCCCGTGGGTTAGGGACGGGGTCCCCCATGGGGAATGGTTTATGGTTCGTGGGGGTTATTAT
TTTGGGCGTTGCGTGGGGTCAGGTCCACGACTGGACTGAGCAGACAGACCCATGGTTTTTGGATGGCCTG
GGCATGGACCGCATGTACTGGCGCGACACGAACACCGGGCGTCTGTGGCTGCCAAACACCCCCGACCCCC
AAAAACCACCGCGCGGATTTCTGGCGTGCCAAGCTAGTCGACCAATTCTCATGTTTGACAGCTTATCATC
GCAGATCCGGGCAACGTTGTTGCCATTGCTGCAGGCGCAGAACTGGTAGGTATGGAAGATCTATACATTG
AATCAATATTGGCAATTAGCCATATTAGTCATTGGTTATATAGCATAAATCAATATTGGCTATTGGCCAT
TGCATACGTTGTATCTATATCATAATATGTACATTTATATTGGCTCATGTCCAATATGACCGCCATGTTG
ACATTGATTATTGACTAGTTATTAATAGTAATCAATTACGGGGTCATTAGTTCATAGCCCATATATGGAG
TTCCGCGTTACATAACTTACGGTAAATGGCCCGCCTGGCTGACCGCCCAACGACCCCCGCCCATTGACGT
CAATAATGACGTATGTTCCCATAGTAACGCCAATAGGGACTTTCCATTGACGTCAATGGGTGGAGTATTT
ACGGTAAACTGCCCACTTGGCAGTACATCAAGTGTATCATATGCCAAGTCCGCCCCCTATTGACGTCAAT
GACGGTAAATGGCCCGCCTGGCATTATGCCCAGTACATGACCTTACGGGACTTTCCTACTTGGCAGTACA
TCTACGTATTAGTCATCGCTATTACCATGGTGATGCGGTTTTGGCAGTACACCAATGGGCGTGGATAGCG
GTTTGACTCACGGGGATTTCCAAGTCTCCACCCCATTGACGTCAATGGGAGTTTGTTTTGGCACCAAAAT
CAACGGGACTTTCCAAAATGTCGTAATAACCCCGCCCCGTTGACGCAAATGGGCGGTAGGCGTGTACGGT
GGGAGGTCTATATAAGCAGAGCTCGTTTAGTGAACCGTCAGATCTCTAGAAGCTGGGTACCAGCTGCTAG
CGCCACCATGAAGACCATCATCGCCCTGAGCTACATCTTCTGCCTGGTGTTCGCCGAGCAGAAATTGATC
AGCGAGGAGGACCTGGGCAGCCCTGGAGGCGCCTCTGGCCAGCTTTCATTACCCTCTATCCTTCCAAATG
AAAATGAAAAGGTTGTGCAGCTGAATTCATCCTTTTCTCTGAGATGCTTTGGGGAGAGTGAAGTGAGCTG
GCAGTACCCCATGTCTGAAGAAGAGAGCTCCGATGTGGAAATCAGAAATGAAGAAAACAACAGCGGCCTT
TTTGTGACGGTCTTGGAAGTGAGCAGTGCCTCGGCGGCCCACACAGGGTTGTACACTTGCTATTACAACC
ACACTCAGACAGAAGAGAATGAGCTTGAAGGCAGGCACATTTACATCTATGTGCCAGACCCAGATGTAGC
CTTTGTACCTCTAGGAATGACGGATTATTTAGTCATCGTGGAGGATGATGATTCTGCCATTATACCTTGT
CGCACAACTGATCCCGAGACTCCTGTAACCTTACACAACAGTGAGGGGGTGGTACCTGCCTCCTATGACA
GCAGACAGGGCTTTAATGGGACCTTCACTGTAGGGCCCTATATCTGTGAGGCCACCGTCAAAGGAAAGAA
GTTCCAGACCATCCCATTTAATGTTTATGCTTTAAAAGCAACATCAGAGCTGGATCTAGAAATGGAAGCT
CTTAAAACCGTGTATAAGTCAGGGGAAACGATTGTGGTCACCTGTGCTGTTTTTAACAATGAGGTGGTTG
ACCTTCAATGGACTTACCCTGGAGAAGTGAAAGGCAAAGGCATCACAATGCTGGAAGAAATCAAAGTCCC
ATCCATCAAATTGGTGTACACTTTGACGGTCCCCGAGGCCACGGTGAAAGACAGTGGAGATTACGAATGT
GCTGCCCGCCAGGCTACCAGGGAGGTCAAAGAAATGAAGAAAGTCACTATTTCTGTCCATGAGAAAGGTT
TCATTGAAATCAAACCCACCTTCAGCCAGTTGGAAGCTGTCAACCTGCATGAAGTCAAACATTTTGTTGT
AGAGGTGCGGGCCTACCCACCTCCCAGGATATCCTGGCTGAAAAACAATCTGACTCTGATTGAAAATCTC
ACTGAGATCACCACTGATGTGGAAAAGATTCAGGAAATAAGGTATCGAAGCAAATTAAAGCTGATCCGTG
CTAAGGAAGAAGACAGTGGCCATTATACTATTGTAGCTCAAAATGAAGATGCTGTGAAGAGCTATACTTT
TGAACTGTTAACTCAAGTTCCTTCATCCATTCTGGACTTGGTCGATGATCACCATGGCTCAACTGGGGGA
CAGACCGTACGGTGCACAGCTGAAGGCACGCCGCTTCCTGATATTGAGTGGATGATATGCAAAGATATTA
AGAAATGTAATAATGAAACTTCCTGGACTATTTTGGCCAACAATGTCTCAAACATCATCACGGAGATCCA
CTCCCGAGACAGGAGTACCGTGGAGGGCCGTGTGACTTTCGCCAAAGTGGAGGAGACCATCGCCGTGCGA
TGCCTGGCTAAGAATCTCCTTGGAGCTGAGAACCGAGAGCTGAAGCTGGTGGCTCCCACCCTGCGTTCTG
AACTCACGGTGGCTGCTGCAGTCCTGGTGCTGTTGGTGATTGTGATCATCTCACTTATTGTCCTGGTTGT
CATTTGGAAACAGAAACCGAGGTATGAAATTCGCTGGAGGGTCATTGAATCAATCAGCCCGGATGGACAT
GAATATATTTATGTGGACCCGATGCAGCTGCCTTATGACTCAAGATGGGAGTTTCCAAGAGATGGACTAG
TGCTTGGTCGGGTCTTGGGGTCTGGAGCGTTTGGGAAGGTGGTTGAAGGAACAGCCTATGGATTAAGCCG
GTCCCAACCTGTCATGAAAGTTGCAGTGAAGATGCTAAAACCCACGGCCAGATCCAGTGAAAAACAAGCT
CTCATGTCTGAACTGAAGATAATGACTCACCTGGGGCCACATTTGAACATTGTAAACTTGCTGGGAGCCT
GCACCAAGTCAGGCCCCATTTACATCATCACAGAGTATTGCTTCTATGGAGATTTGGTCAACTATTTGCA
TAAGAATAGGGATAGCTTCCTGAGCCACCACCCAGAGAAGCCAAAGAAAGAGCTGGATATCTTTGGATTG
AACCCTGCTGATGAAAGCACACGGAGCTATGTTATTTTATCTTTTGAAAACAATGGTGACTACATGGACA
TGAAGCAGGCTGATACTACACAGTATGTCCCCATGCTAGAAAGGAAAGAGGTTTCTAAATATTCCGACAT
CCAGAGATCACTCTATGATCGTCCAGCCTCATATAAGAAGAAATCTATGTTAGACTCAGAAGTCAAAAAC
CTCCTTTCAGATGATAACTCAGAAGGCCTTACTTTATTGGATTTGTTGAGCTTCACCTATCAAGTTGCCC
GAGGAATGGAGTTTTTGGCTTCAAAAAATTGTGTCCACCGTGATCTGGCTGCTCGCAACGTCCTCCTGGC
ACAAGGAAAAATTGTGAAGATCTGTGACTTTGGCCTGGCCAGAGACATCATGCATGATTCGAACTATGTG
TCGAAAGGCAGTACCTTTCTGCCCGTGAAGTGGATGGCTCCTGAGAGCATCTTTGACAACCTCTACACCA
CACTGAGTGATGTCTGGTCTTATGGCATTCTGCTCTGGGAGATCTTTTCCCTTGGTGGCACCCCTTACCC
CGGCATGATGGTGGATTCTACTTTCTACAATAAGATCAAGAGTGGGTACCGGATGGCCAAGCCTGACCAC
GCTACCAGTGAAGTCTACGAGATCATGGTGAAATGCTGGAACAGTGAGCCGGAGAAGAGACCCTCCTTTT
ACCACCTGAGTGAGATTGTGGAGAATCTGCTGCCTGGACAATATAAAAAGAGTTATGAAAAAATTCACCT
GGACTTCCTGAAGAGTGACCATCCTGCTGTGGCACGCATGCGTGTGGACTCAGACAATGCATACATTGGT
GTCACCTACAAAAACGAGGAAGACAAGCTGAAGGACTGGGAGGGTGGTCTGGATGAGCAGAGACTGAGCG
CTGACAGTGGCTACATCATTCCTCTGCCTGACATTGACCCTGTCCCTGAGGAGGAGGACCTGGGCAAGAG
GAACAGACACAGCTCGCAGACCTCTGAAGAGAGTGCCATTGAGACGGGTTCCAGCAGTTCCACCTTCATC
AAGAGAGAGGACGAGACCATTGAAGACATCGACATGATGGACGACATCGGCATAGACTCTTCAGACCTGG
TGGAAGACAGCTTCCTGTAATGACTCGAGGCCGGCAAGGCCGGATCCAGACATGATAAGATACATTGATG
AGTTTGGACAAACCACAACTAGAATGCAGTGAAAAAAATGCTTTATTTGTGAAATTTGTGATGCTATTGC
TTTATTTGTAACCATTATAAGCTGCAATAAACAAGTTAACAACAACAATTGCATTCATTTTATGTTTCAG
GTTCAGGGGGAGGTGTGGGAGGTTTTTTAAAGCAAGTAAAACCTCTACAAATGTGGTATGGCTGATTATG
ATCCGGCTGCCTCGCGCGTTTCGGTGATGACGGTGAAAACCTCTGACACATGCAGCTCCCGGAGACGGTC
ACAGCTTGTCTGTAAGCGGATGCCGGGAGCAGACAAGCCCGTCAGGGCGCGTCAGCGGGTGTTGGCGGGT
GTCGGGGCGCAGCCATGAGGTCGACTCTAGAGGATCGATCCCCGCCCCGGACGAACTAAACCTGACTACG
ACATCTCTGCCCCTTCTTCGCGGGGCAGTGCATGTAATCCCTTCAGTTGGTTGGTACAACTTGCCAACTG
GGCCCTGTTCCACATGTGACACGGGGGGGGACCAAACACAAAGGGGTTCTCTGACTGTAGTTGACATCCT
TATAAATGGATGTGCACATTTGCCAACACTGAGTGGCTTTCATCCTGGAGCAGACTTTGCAGTCTGTGGA
CTGCAACACAACATTGCCTTTATGTGTAACTCTTGGCTGAAGCTCTTACACCAATGCTGGGGGACATGTA
CCTCCCAGGGGCCCAGGAAGACTACGGGAGGCTACACCAACGTCAATCAGAGGGGCCTGTGTAGCTACCG
ATAAGCGGACCCTCAAGAGGGCATTAGCAATAGTGTTTATAAGGCCCCCTTGTTAACCCTAAACGGGTAG
CATATGCTTCCCGGGTAGTAGTATATACTATCCAGACTAACCCTAATTCAATAGCATATGTTACCCAACG
GGAAGCATATGCTATCGAATTAGGGTTAGTAAAAGGGTCCTAAGGAACAGCGATATCTCCCACCCCATGA
GCTGTCACGGTTTTATTTACATGGGGTCAGGATTCCACGAGGGTAGTGAACCATTTTAGTCACAAGGGCA
GTGGCTGAAGATCAAGGAGCGGGCAGTGAACTCTCCTGAATCTTCGCCTGCTTCTTCATTCTCCTTCGTT
TAGCTAATAGAATAACTGCTGAGTTGTGAACAGTAAGGTGTATGTGAGGTGCTCGAAAACAAGGTTTCAG
GTGACGCCCCCAGAATAAAATTTGGACGGGGGGTTCAGTGGTGGCATTGTGCTATGACACCAATATAACC
CTCACAAACCCCTTGGGCAATAAATACTAGTGTAGGAATGAAACATTCTGAATATCTTTAACAATAGAAA
TCCATGGGGTGGGGACAAGCCGTAAAGACTGGATGTCCATCTCACACGAATTTATGGCTATGGGCAACAC
ATAATCCTAGTGCAATATGATACTGGGGTTATTAAGATGTGTCCCAGGCAGGGACCAAGACAGGTGAACC
ATGTTGTTACACTCTATTTGTAACAAGGGGAAAGAGAGTGGACGCCGACAGCAGCGGACTCCACTGGTTG
TCTCTAACACCCCCGAAAATTAAACGGGGCTCCACGCCAATGGGGCCCATAAACAAAGACAAGTGGCCAC
TCTTTTTTTTGAAATTGTGGAGTGGGGGCACGCGTCAGCCCCCACACGCCGCCCTGCGGTTTTGGACTGT
AAAATAAGGGTGTAATAACTTGGCTGATTGTAACCCCGCTAACCACTGCGGTCAAACCACTTGCCCACAA
AACCACTAATGGCACCCCGGGGAATACCTGCATAAGTAGGTGGGCGGGCCAAGATAGGGGCGCGATTGCT
GCGATCTGGAGGACAAATTACACACACTTGCGCCTGAGCGCCAAGCACAGGGTTGTTGGTCCTCATATTC
ACGAGGTCGCTGAGAGCACGGTGGGCTAATGTTGCCATGGGTAGCATATACTACCCAAATATCTGGATAG
CATA
